>Addgene plasmid #76096 | EPHA10 gRNA (BRDN0001146992) | addgene full sequence | sequence record 185176 | Addgene Assembled Sequence
CCCGGGTGCAAAGATGGATAAAGTTTTAAACAGAGAGGAATCTTTGCAGCTAATGGACCTTCTAGGTCTT
GAAAGGAGTGGGAATTGGCTCCGGTGCCCGTCAGTGGGCAGAGCGCACATCGCCCACAGTCCCCGAGAAG
TTGGGGGGAGGGGTCGGCAATTGATCCGGTGCCTAGAGAAGGTGGCGCGGGGTAAACTGGGAAAGTGATG
TCGTGTACTGGCTCCGCCTTTTTCCCGAGGGTGGGGGAGAACCGTATATAAGTGCAGTAGTCGCCGTGAA
CGTTCTTTTTCGCAACGGGTTTGCCGCCAGAACACAGGTAAGTGCCGTGTGTGGTTCCCGCGGGCCTGGC
CTCTTTACGGGTTATGGCCCTTGCGTGCCTTGAATTACTTCCACCTGGCTGCAGTACGTGATTCTTGATC
CCGAGCTTCGGGTTGGAAGTGGGTGGGAGAGTTCGAGGCCTTGCGCTTAAGGAGCCCCTTCGCCTCGTGC
TTGAGTTGAGGCCTGGCCTGGGCGCTGGGGCCGCCGCGTGCGAATCTGGTGGCACCTTCGCGCCTGTCTC
GCTGCTTTCGATAAGTCTCTAGCCATTTAAAATTTTTGATGACCTGCTGCGACGCTTTTTTTCTGGCAAG
ATAGTCTTGTAAATGCGGGCCAAGATCTGCACACTGGTATTTCGGTTTTTGGGGCCGCGGGCGGCGACGG
GGCCCGTGCGTCCCAGCGCACATGTTCGGCGAGGCGGGGCCTGCGAGCGCGGCCACCGAGAATCGGACGG
GGGTAGTCTCAAGCTGGCCGGCCTGCTCTGGTGCCTGGCCTCGCGCCGCCGTGTATCGCCCCGCCCTGGG
CGGCAAGGCTGGCCCGGTCGGCACCAGTTGCGTGAGCGGAAAGATGGCCGCTTCCCGGCCCTGCTGCAGG
GAGCTCAAAATGGAGGACGCGGCGCTCGGGAGAGCGGGCGGGTGAGTCACCCACACAAAGGAAAAGGGCC
TTTCCGTCCTCAGCCGTCGCTTCATGTGACTCCACGGAGTACCGGGCGCCGTCCAGGCACCTCGATTAGT
TCTCGAGCTTTTGGAGTACGTCGTCTTTAGGTTGGGGGGAGGGGTTTTATGCGATGGAGTTTCCCCACAC
TGAGTGGGTGGAGACTGAAGTTAGGCCAGCTTGGCACTTGATGTAATTCTCCTTGGAATTTGCCCTTTTT
GAGTTTGGATCTTGGTTCATTCTCAAGCCTCAGACAGTGGTTCAAAGTTTTTTTCTTCCATTTCAGGTGT
CGTGACGTACGGCCACCATGACCGAGTACAAGCCCACGGTGCGCCTCGCCACCCGCGACGACGTCCCCAG
GGCCGTACGCACCCTCGCCGCCGCGTTCGCCGACTACCCCGCCACGCGCCACACCGTCGATCCGGACCGC
CACATCGAGCGGGTCACCGAGCTGCAAGAACTCTTCCTCACGCGCGTCGGGCTCGACATCGGCAAGGTGT
GGGTCGCGGACGACGGCGCCGCCGTGGCGGTCTGGACCACGCCGGAGAGCGTCGAAGCGGGGGCGGTGTT
CGCCGAGATCGGCCCGCGCATGGCCGAGTTGAGCGGTTCCCGGCTGGCCGCGCAGCAACAGATGGAAGGC
CTCCTGGCGCCGCACCGGCCCAAGGAGCCCGCGTGGTTCCTGGCCACCGTCGGAGTCTCGCCCGACCACC
AGGGCAAGGGTCTGGGCAGCGCCGTCGTGCTCCCCGGAGTGGAGGCGGCCGAGCGCGCCGGGGTGCCCGC
CTTCCTGGAGACCTCCGCGCCCCGCAACCTCCCCTTCTACGAGCGGCTCGGCTTCACCGTCACCGCCGAC
GTCGAGGTGCCCGAAGGACCGCGCACCTGGTGCATGACCCGCAAGCCCGGTGCCTGAACGCGTTAAGTCG
ACAATCAACCTCTGGATTACAAAATTTGTGAAAGATTGACTGGTATTCTTAACTATGTTGCTCCTTTTAC
GCTATGTGGATACGCTGCTTTAATGCCTTTGTATCATGCTATTGCTTCCCGTATGGCTTTCATTTTCTCC
TCCTTGTATAAATCCTGGTTGCTGTCTCTTTATGAGGAGTTGTGGCCCGTTGTCAGGCAACGTGGCGTGG
TGTGCACTGTGTTTGCTGACGCAACCCCCACTGGTTGGGGCATTGCCACCACCTGTCAGCTCCTTTCCGG
GACTTTCGCTTTCCCCCTCCCTATTGCCACGGCGGAACTCATCGCCGCCTGCCTTGCCCGCTGCTGGACA
GGGGCTCGGCTGTTGGGCACTGACAATTCCGTGGTGTTGTCGGGGAAATCATCGTCCTTTCCTTGGCTGC
TCGCCTGTGTTGCCACCTGGATTCTGCGCGGGACGTCCTTCTGCTACGTCCCTTCGGCCCTCAATCCAGC
GGACCTTCCTTCCCGCGGCCTGCTGCCGGCTCTGCGGCCTCTTCCGCGTCTTCGCCTTCGCCCTCAGACG
AGTCGGATCTCCCTTTGGGCCGCCTCCCCGCGTCGACTTTAAGACCAATGACTTACAAGGCAGCTGTAGA
TCTTAGCCACTTTTTAAAAGAAAAGGGGGGACTGGAAGGGCTAATTCACTCCCAACGAAGACAAGATCTG
CTTTTTGCTTGTACTGGGTCTCTCTGGTTAGACCAGATCTGAGCCTGGGAGCTCTCTGGCTAACTAGGGA
ACCCACTGCTTAAGCCTCAATAAAGCTTGCCTTGAGTGCTTCAAGTAGTGTGTGCCCGTCTGTTGTGTGA
CTCTGGTAACTAGAGATCCCTCAGACCCTTTTAGTCAGTGTGGAAAATCTCTAGCAGTACGTATAGTAGT
TCATGTCATCTTATTATTCAGTATTTATAACTTGCAAAGAAATGAATATCAGAGAGTGAGAGGAACTTGT
TTATTGCAGCTTATAATGGTTACAAATAAAGCAATAGCATCACAAATTTCACAAATAAAGCATTTTTTTC
ACTGCATTCTAGTTGTGGTTTGTCCAAACTCATCAATGTATCTTATCATGTCTGGCTCTAGCTATCCCGC
CCCTAACTCCGCCCATCCCGCCCCTAACTCCGCCCAGTTCCGCCCATTCTCCGCCCCATGGCTGACTAAT
TTTTTTTATTTATGCAGAGGCCGAGGCCGCCTCGGCCTCTGAGCTATTCCAGAAGTAGTGAGGAGGCTTT
TTTGGAGGCCTAGGGACGTACCCAATTCGCCCTATAGTGAGTCGTATTACGCGCGCTCACTGGCCGTCGT
TTTACAACGTCGTGACTGGGAAAACCCTGGCGTTACCCAACTTAATCGCCTTGCAGCACATCCCCCTTTC
GCCAGCTGGCGTAATAGCGAAGAGGCCCGCACCGATCGCCCTTCCCAACAGTTGCGCAGCCTGAATGGCG
AATGGG
[124 nt withheld, positions 3367-3490]
C
[91 nt withheld, positions 3492-3582]
A
[49 nt withheld, positions 3584-3632]
CCTTTGACGTTGGAGTCCACGTTCTTT
[37 nt withheld, positions 3660-3696]
ACCCTATCTCGGTCTATTCTTTTGATTTATAAGGGATTTTGCCGATTTCGGCCTATTGGTTAAAAAATGA
GCTGATTTAACAAAAATTTAACGCGAATTTTAACAAAATATTAACGCTTACAATTTAGGTGGCACTTTTC
GGGGAAATGTGCGCGGAACCCCTATTTGTTTATTTTTCTAAATACATTCAAATATGTATCCGCTCATGAG
ACAATAACCCTGATAAATGCTTCAATAATATTGAAAAAGGAAGAGTATGAGTATTCAACATTTCCGTGTC
GCCCTTATTCCCTTTTTTGCGGCATTTTGCCTTCCTGTTTTTGCTCACCCAGAAACGCTGGTGAAAGTAA
AAGATGCTGAAGATCAGTTGGGTGCACGAGTGGGTTACATCGAACTGGATCTCAACAGCGGTAAGATCCT
TGAGAGTTTTCGCCCCGAAGAACGTTTTCCAATGATGAGCACTTTTAAAGTTCTGCTATGTGGCGCGGTA
TTATCCCGTATTGACGCCGGGCAAGAGCAACTCGGTCGCCGCATACACTATTCTCAGAATGACTTGGTTG
AGTACTCACCAGTCACAGAAAAGCATCTTACGGATGGCATGACAGTAAGAGAATTATGCAGTGCTGCCAT
AACCATGAGTGATAACACTGCGGCCAACTTACTTCTGACAACGATCGGAGGACCGAAGGAGCTAACCGCT
TTTTTGCACAACATGGGGGATCATGTAACTCGCCTTGATCGTTGGGAACCGGAGCTGAATGAAGCCATAC
CAAACGACGAGCGTGACACCACGATGCCTGTAGCAATGGCAACAACGTTGCGCAAACTATTAACTGGCGA
ACTACTTACTCTAGCTTCCCGGCAACAATTAATAGACTGGATGGAGGCGGATAAAGTTGCAGGACCACTT
CTGCGCTCGGCCCTTCCGGCTGGCTGGTTTATTGCTGATAAATCTGGAGCCGGTGAGCGTGGGTCTCGCG
GTATCATTGCAGCACTGGGGCCAGATGGTAAGCCCTCCCGTATCGTAGTTATCTACACGACGGGGAGTCA
GGCAACTATGGATGAACGAAATAGACAGATCGCTGAGATAGGTGCCTCACTGATTAAGCATTGGTAACTG
TCAGACCAAGTTTACTCATATATACTTTAGATTGATTTAAAACTTCATTTTTAATTTAAAAGGATCTAGG
TGAAGATCCTTTTTGATAATCTCATGACCAAAATCCCTTAACGTGAGTTTTCGTTCCACTGAGCGTCAGA
CCCCGTAGAAAAGATCAAAGGATCTTCTTGAGATCCTTTTTTTCTGCGCGTAATCTGCTGCTTGCAAACA
AAAAAACCACCGCTACCAGCGGTGGTTTGTTTGCCGGATCAAGAGCTACCAACTCTTTTTCCGAAGGTAA
CTGGCTTCAGCAGAGCGCAGATACCAAATACTGTTCTTCTAGTGTAGCCGTAGTTAGGCCACCACTTCAA
GAACTCTGTAGCACCGCCTACATACCTCGCTCTGCTAATCCTGTTACCAGTGGCTGCTGCCAGTGGCGAT
AAGTCGTGTCTTACCGGGTTGGACTCAAGACGATAGTTACCGGATAAGGCGCAGCGGTCGGGCTGAACGG
GGGGTTCGTGCACACAGCCCAGCTTGGAGCGAACGACCTACACCGAACTGAGATACCTACAGCGTGAGCT
ATGAGAAAGCGCCACGCTTCCCGAAGGGAGAAAGGCGGACAGGTATCCGGTAAGCGGCAGGGTCGGAACA
GGAGAGCGCACGAGGGAGCTTCCAGGGGGAAACGCCTGGTATCTTTATAGTCCTGTCGGGTTTCGCCACC
TCTGACTTGAGCGTCGATTTTTGTGATGCTCGTCAGGGGGGCGGAGCCTATGGAAAAACGCCAGCAACGC
GGCCTTTTTACGGTTCCTGGCCTTTTGCTGGCCTTTTGCTCACATGTTCTTTCCTGCGTTATCCCCTGAT
TCTGTGGATAACCGTATTACCGCCTTTGAGTGAGCTGATACCGCTCGCCGCAGCCGAACGACCGAGCGCA
GCGAGTCAGTGAGCGAGGAAGCGGAAGAGCGCCCAATACGCAAACCGCCTCTCCCCGCGCGTTGGCCGAT
TCATTAATGCAGCTGGCACGACAGGTTTCCCGACTGGAAAGCGGGCAGTGAGCGCAACGCAATTAATGTG
AGTTAGCTCACTCATTAGGCACCCCAGGCTTTACACTTTATGCTTCCGGCTCGTATGTTGTGTGGAATTG
TGAGCGGATAACAATTTCACACAGGAAACAGCTATGACCATGATTACGCCAAGCGCGCAATTAACCCTCA
CTAAAGGGAACAAAAGCTGGAGCTGCAAGCTTAATGTAGTCTTATGCAATACTCTTGTAGTCTTGCAACA
TGGTAACGATGAGTTAGCAACATGCCTTACAAGGAGAGAAAAAGCACCGTGCATGCCGATTGGTGGAAGT
AAGGTGGTACGATCGTGCCTTATTAGGAAGGCAACAGACGGGTCTGACATGGATTGGACGAACCACTGAA
TTGCCGCATTGCAGAGATATTGTATTTAAGTGCCTAGCTCGATACATAAACGGGTCTCTCTGGTTAGACC
AGATCTGAGCCTGGGAGCTCTCTGGCTAACTAGGGAACCCACTGCTTAAGCCTCAATAAAGCTTGCCTTG
AGTGCTTCAAGTAGTGTGTGCCCGTCTGTTGTGTGACTCTGGTAACTAGAGATCCCTCAGACCCTTTTAG
TCAGTGTGGAAAATCTCTAGCAGTGGCGCCCGAACAGGGACTTGAAAGCGAAAGGGAAACCAGAGGAGCT
CTCTCGACGCAGGACTCGGCTTGCTGAAGCGCGCACGGCAAGAGGCGAGGGGCGGCGACTGGTGAGTACG
CCAAAAATTTTGACTAGCGGAGGCTAGAAGGAGAGAGATGGGTGCGAGAGCGTCAGTATTAAGCGGGGGA
GAATTAGATCGCGATGGGAAAAAATTCGGTTAAGGCCAGGGGGAAAGAAAAAATATAAATTAAAACATAT
AGTATGGGCAAGCAGGGAGCTAGAACGATTCGCAGTTAATCCTGGCCTGTTAGAAACATCAGAAGGCTGT
AGACAAATACTGGGACAGCTACAACCATCCCTTCAGACAGGATCAGAAGAACTTAGATCATTATATAATA
CAGTAGCAACCCTCTATTGTGTGCATCAAAGGATAGAGATAAAAGACACCAAGGAAGCTTTAGACAAGAT
AGAGGAAGAGCAAAACAAAAGTAAGACCACCGCACAGCAAGCGGCCGCTGATCTTCAGACCTGGAGGAGG
AGATATGAGGGACAATTGGAGAAGTGAATTATATAAATATAAAGTAGTAAAAATTGAACCATTAGGAGTA
GCACCCACCAAGGCAAAGAGAAGAGTGGTGCAGAGAGAAAAAAGAGCAGTGGGAATAGGAGCTTTGTTCC
TTGGGTTCTTGGGAGCAGCAGGAAGCACTATGGGCGCAGCGTCAATGACGCTGACGGTACAGGCCAGACA
ATTATTGTCTGGTATAGTGCAGCAGCAGAACAATTTGCTGAGGGCTATTGAGGCGCAACAGCATCTGTTG
CAACTCACAGTCTGGGGCATCAAGCAGCTCCAGGCAAGAATCCTGGCTGTGGAAAGATACCTAAAGGATC
AACAGCTCCTGGGGATTTGGGGTTGCTCTGGAAAACTCATTTGCACCACTGCTGTGCCTTGGAATGCTAG
TTGGAGTAATAAATCTCTGGAACAGATTTGGAATCACACGACCTGGATGGAGTGGGACAGAGAAATTAAC
AATTACACAAGCTTAATACACTCCTTAATTGAAGAATCGCAAAACCAGCAAGAAAAGAATGAACAAGAAT
TATTGGAATTAGATAAATGGGCAAGTTTGTGGAATTGGTTTAACATAACAAATTGGCTGTGGTATATAAA
ATTATTCATAATGATAGTAGGAGGCTTGGTAGGTTTAAGAATAGTTTTTGCTGTACTTTCTATAGTGAAT
AGAGTTAGGCAGGGATATTCACCATTATCGTTTCAGACCCACCTCCCAACCCCGAGGGGACCCAGAGAGG
GCCTATTTCCCATGATTCCTTCATATTTGCATATACGATACAAGGCTGTTAGAGAGATAATTAGAATTAA
TTTGACTGTAAACACAAAGATATTAGTACAAAATACGTGACGTAGAAAGTAATAATTTCTTGGGTAGTTT
GCAGTTTTAAAATTATGTTTTAAAATGGACTATCATATGCTTACCGTAACTTGAAAGTATTTCGATTTCT
TGGCTTTATATATCTTGTGGAAAGGACGAAACACCGGCGAGTAGGTGACGTCCGAGGTTTTAGAGCTAGA
AATAGCAAGTTAAAATAAGGCTAGTCCGTTATCAACTTGAAAAAGTGGCACCGAGTCGGTGCTTTTTTAA
GCTTGGCGTAACTAGATCTTGAGACAAATGGCAGTATTCATCCACAATTTTAAAAGAAAAGGGGGGATTG
GGGGGTACAGTGCAGGGGAAAGAATAGTAGACATAATAGCAACAGACATACAAACTAAAGAATTACAAAA
ACAAATTACAAAAATTCAAAATTTTCGGGTTTATTACAGGGACAGCAGAGATCCACTTTGGCGCCGGCTC
GAGGGGG
Features (pLannotate 1.2.2; 29 found; start..end, strand, type, name):
     14..80      +  CDS            small t antigen (fragment): SV40 (simian virus 40) small t antigen
    106..317     +  promoter       EF-1α core promoter: core promoter for human elongation factor EF-1α
    318..1256    +  intron         EF-1α intron A: intron upstream of the start codon of human EF-1α
   1278..1877    +  CDS            PuroR (fragment): puromycin N-acetyltransferase; pac from Streptomyces; confers resistance to puromycin
   1893..2481    +  misc_feature   WPRE: woodchuck hepatitis virus posttranscriptional regulatory element
   2532..2551    +  misc_feature   cPPT/CTS (fragment): central polypurine tract and central termination sequence of HIV-1
   2553..2786    +  LTR            3' LTR (ΔU3): self-inactivating 3' long terminal repeat (LTR) from HIV-1
   2864..2985    +  polyA_signal   SV40 poly(A) signal: SV40 polyadenylation signal
   3025..3160    +  rep_origin     SV40 ori: SV40 origin of replication
   3181..3199    -  promoter       T7 promoter: promoter for bacteriophage T7 RNA polymerase
   3207..3362    +  CDS            lacZα (fragment): LacZα fragment of β-galactosidase; lacZ fragment
   3367..3795    +  rep_origin     f1 ori (sequence partly withheld): f1 bacteriophage origin of replication; arrow indicates direction of (+) strand synthesis
   3848..3952    +  promoter       AmpR promoter: bla
   3953..4813    +  CDS            AmpR: β-lactamase; bla; confers resistance to ampicillin, carbenicillin, and related antibiotics
   4984..5572    +  rep_origin     ori: high-copy-number ColE1/pMB1/pBR322/pUC origin of replication
   5755..5847    +  CDS            lacI (fragment): lac repressor; lacI; The lac repressor binds to the lac operator to inhibit transcription in E. coli. This inhibition can be relieved by adding lactose or isopropyl-β-D-thiogalactopyranoside (IPTG).
   5860..5881    +  protein_bind   CAP binding site: CAP binding activates transcription in the presence of cAMP. E. coli catabolite activator protein
   5896..5926    +  promoter       lac promoter: promoter for the E. coli lac operon
   5934..5950    +  protein_bind   lac operator: The lac repressor binds to the lac operator to inhibit transcription in E. coli. This inhibition can be relieved by adding lactose or isopropyl-β-D-thiogalactopyranoside (IPTG). lac repressor encoded by lacI
   5995..6013    +  promoter       T3 promoter: promoter for bacteriophage T3 RNA polymerase
   6041..6267    +  promoter       RSV promoter: Rous sarcoma virus enhancer/promoter
   6268..6448    +  LTR            5' LTR (truncated): truncated 5' long terminal repeat (LTR) from HIV-1
   6495..6620    +  misc_feature   HIV-1 Ψ: packaging signal of human immunodeficiency virus type 1
   6604..6967    +  CDS            HIV-1 gag (fragment): gag protein from human immunodeficiency virus 1; gag
   7113..7346    +  misc_feature   RRE: The Rev response element (RRE) of HIV-1 allows for Rev-dependent mRNA export from the nucleus to the cytoplasm.
   7723..7749    +  CDS            Rev (fragment): human immunodeficiency virus 1 (HIV-1) Rev protein; rev; enhances nuclear export of unspliced and incompletely spliced viral mRNAs
   7753..7993    +  promoter       U6 promoter: RNA polymerase III promoter for human U6 snRNA
   8023..8098    +  misc_RNA       gRNA scaffold: guide RNA scaffold for the Streptococcus pyogenes CRISPR/Cas9 system
   8154..8271    +  misc_feature   cPPT/CTS: central polypurine tract and central termination sequence of HIV-1
