[The description below was written by a language model from this plasmid's Addgene catalogue record and pLannotate feature annotations shown in this document.]
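Description:
EPHA10 gRNA (BRDN0001146992) is a third-generation lentiviral single-guide RNA plasmid built on the lentiGuide-Puro backbone and designed to target the human EPHA10 gene, an Eph-family receptor kinase gene; the guide was designed against a RefSeq EPHA10 transcript. It is propagated in E. coli as a high-copy plasmid through a ColE1/pUC-type origin with ampicillin resistance (AmpR, β-lactamase). The annotated 8.3 kb sequence also carries an f1 origin, an SV40 origin, and remnants of lac and phage promoter elements from the cloning backbone.

The lentiviral transfer cassette begins with an RSV promoter fused to a truncated HIV-1 5' LTR, which makes genomic RNA production Tat-independent. This is followed by the Ψ packaging signal with a partial gag sequence and the Rev response element for Rev-dependent nuclear export. It ends in a self-inactivating ΔU3 3' LTR with a downstream SV40 polyadenylation signal. Within this unit, a human U6 RNA polymerase III promoter drives the 20-nt EPHA10 spacer joined to the Streptococcus pyogenes Cas9 guide RNA scaffold. A cPPT/CTS element, which aids nuclear import of the provirus, follows the guide cassette. Next comes an EF-1α core promoter with intron A driving puromycin N-acetyltransferase for selection of transduced mammalian cells, and a WPRE enhances transcript expression.

The plasmid does not encode Cas9, so it is intended for use with a separate Cas9 lentivector or in cells already expressing Cas9, to generate EPHA10 knockouts. It is an individual clone associated with a human kinome gRNA library that uses optimized sgRNA design rules.
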