Addgene plasmid #76096: EPHA10 gRNA (BRDN0001146992)
Purpose: 3rd generation lentiviral gRNA plasmid targeting human EPHA10
Depositing lab: John Doench & David Root. Depositing organization: Broad Institute. Publication: Optimized sgRNA design to maximize activity and minimize off-target effects of CRISPR-Cas9. Doench JG, Fusi N, Sullender M, Hegde M, Vaimberg EW, Donovan KF, Smith I, Tothova Z, Wilen C, Orchard R, Virgin HW, Listgarten J, Root DE. Nat Biotechnol. 2016 Jan 18. doi: 10.1038/nbt.3437. PubMed 26780180.
Backbone
  Vector backbone: lentiGuide-Puro
  Backbone manufacturer: Zhang Lab (Addgene plasmid # 52963)
  Vector type: Mammalian Expression, Lentiviral, CRISPR
  Selectable markers: Puromycin
Growth in bacteria
  Bacterial resistance: Ampicillin, 100 μg/mL
  Growth temperature: 37°C
  Growth strain: DH5alpha
  Copy number: High Copy
Gene/Insert
  Gene/Insert name: EPHA10 (alt names: EPHA10; NM_001099439.1)
  gRNA/shRNA sequence: GCGAGTAGGTGACGTCCGAG
  Species: H. sapiens (human)
  Entrez Gene: EPHA10 (a.k.a. FLJ16103, FLJ33655, MGC43817)
  Promoter: hU6
  Cloning method: Unknown
  Sequencing primers: 5′ U6-F; 3′ pS2-R
Terms and licenses: Academic/Nonprofit Terms; Industry Terms: Not Available to Industry
Depositor comments: The gRNA was designed to target the following Genbank reference sequence(s): NM_001099439.1. Note that this plasmid does NOT contain Cas9. It should be used in conjunction with lentiCas9-Blast (Addgene #52962) or otherwise with cell lines already expressing Cas9. Browse the full kinome gRNA library at http://www.addgene.org/pooled-library/broadgpp-human-kinome/ or visit http://www.broadinstitute.org/rnai/public/ for detailed protocols and information.
How to cite: EPHA10 gRNA (BRDN0001146992) was a gift from John Doench & David Root (Addgene plasmid # 76096 ; http://n2t.net/addgene:76096 ; RRID:Addgene_76096)
