>Addgene plasmid #76096 | EPHA10 gRNA (BRDN0001146992) | depositor partial sequence | sequence record 143556 | Target Sequence
GCGAGTAGGTGACGTCCGAG
