>Addgene plasmid #76096 | EPHA10 gRNA (BRDN0001146992) | addgene partial sequence | sequence record 185175 | hU6-F
AGAAAGTAATAATTTCTTGGGTAGTTTGCAGTTTTAAAATTATGTTTTAAAATGGACTATCATATGCTTA
CCGTAACTTGAAAGTATTTCGATTTCTTGGCTTTATATATCTTGTGGAAAGGACGAAACACCGGCGAGTA
GGTGACGTCCGAGGTTTTAGAGCTAGAAATAGCAAGTTAAAATAAGGCTAGTCCGTTATCAACTTGAAAA
AGTGGCACCGAGTCGGTGCTTTTTTAAGCTTGGCGTAACTAGATCTTGAGACAAATGGCAGTATTCATCC
ACAATTTTAAAAGAAAAGGGGGGATTGGGGGGTACAGTGCAGGGGAAAGAATAGTAGACATAATAGCAAC
AGACATACAAACTAAAGAATTACAAAAACAAATTACAAAAATTCAAAATTTTCGGGTTTATTACAGGGAC
AGCAGAGATCCACTTTGGCGCCGGCTCGAGGGGGCCCGGGTGCAAAGATGGATAAAGTTTTAAACAGAGA
GGAATCTTTGCAGCTAATGGACCTTCTAGGTCTTGAAAGGAGTGGGAATTGGCTCCGGTGCCCGTCAGTG
GGCAGAGCGC
